>Addgene plasmid #235529 | pLentiCRISPRv2 Neo-MORC3_gRNA_1 | addgene full sequence | sequence record 468357 | Addgene NGS Result
GTCGACGGATCGGGAGATCTCCCGATCCCCTATGGTGCACTCTCAGTACAATCTGCTCTGATGCCGCATA
GTTAAGCCAGTATCTGCTCCCTGCTTGTGTGTTGGAGGTCGCTGAGTAGTGCGCGAGCAAAATTTAAGCT
ACAACAAGGCAAGGCTTGACCGACAATTGCATGAAGAATCTGCTTAGGGTTAGGCGTTTTGCGCTGCTTC
GCGATGTACGGGCCAGATATACGCGTTGACATTGATTATTGACTAGTTATTAATAGTAATCAATTACGGG
GTCATTAGTTCATAGCCCATATATGGAGTTCCGCGTTACATAACTTACGGTAAATGGCCCGCCTGGCTGA
CCGCCCAACGACCCCCGCCCATTGACGTCAATAATGACGTATGTTCCCATAGTAACGCCAATAGGGACTT
TCCATTGACGTCAATGGGTGGAGTATTTACGGTAAACTGCCCACTTGGCAGTACATCAAGTGTATCATAT
GCCAAGTACGCCCCCTATTGACGTCAATGACGGTAAATGGCCCGCCTGGCATTATGCCCAGTACATGACC
TTATGGGACTTTCCTACTTGGCAGTACATCTACGTATTAGTCATCGCTATTACCATGGTGATGCGGTTTT
GGCAGTACATCAATGGGCGTGGATAGCGGTTTGACTCACGGGGATTTCCAAGTCTCCACCCCATTGACGT
CAATGGGAGTTTGTTTTGGCACCAAAATCAACGGGACTTTCCAAAATGTCGTAACAACTCCGCCCCATTG
ACGCAAATGGGCGGTAGGCGTGTACGGTGGGAGGTCTATATAAGCAGCGCGTTTTGCCTGTACTGGGTCT
CTCTGGTTAGACCAGATCTGAGCCTGGGAGCTCTCTGGCTAACTAGGGAACCCACTGCTTAAGCCTCAAT
AAAGCTTGCCTTGAGTGCTTCAAGTAGTGTGTGCCCGTCTGTTGTGTGACTCTGGTAACTAGAGATCCCT
CAGACCCTTTTAGTCAGTGTGGAAAATCTCTAGCAGTGGCGCCCGAACAGGGACTTGAAAGCGAAAGGGA
AACCAGAGGAGCTCTCTCGACGCAGGACTCGGCTTGCTGAAGCGCGCACGGCAAGAGGCGAGGGGCGGCG
ACTGGTGAGTACGCCAAAAATTTTGACTAGCGGAGGCTAGAAGGAGAGAGATGGGTGCGAGAGCGTCAGT
ATTAAGCGGGGGAGAATTAGATCGCGATGGGAAAAAATTCGGTTAAGGCCAGGGGGAAAGAAAAAATATA
AATTAAAACATATAGTATGGGCAAGCAGGGAGCTAGAACGATTCGCAGTTAATCCTGGCCTGTTAGAAAC
ATCAGAAGGCTGTAGACAAATACTGGGACAGCTACAACCATCCCTTCAGACAGGATCAGAAGAACTTAGA
TCATTATATAATACAGTAGCAACCCTCTATTGTGTGCATCAAAGGATAGAGATAAAAGACACCAAGGAAG
CTTTAGACAAGATAGAGGAAGAGCAAAACAAAAGTAAGACCACCGCACAGCAAGCGGCCGCTGATCTTCA
GACCTGGAGGAGGAGATATGAGGGACAATTGGAGAAGTGAATTATATAAATATAAAGTAGTAAAAATTGA
ACCATTAGGAGTAGCACCCACCAAGGCAAAGAGAAGAGTGGTGCAGAGAGAAAAAAGAGCAGTGGGAATA
GGAGCTTTGTTCCTTGGGTTCTTGGGAGCAGCAGGAAGCACTATGGGCGCAGCGTCAATGACGCTGACGG
TACAGGCCAGACAATTATTGTCTGGTATAGTGCAGCAGCAGAACAATTTGCTGAGGGCTATTGAGGCGCA
ACAGCATCTGTTGCAACTCACAGTCTGGGGCATCAAGCAGCTCCAGGCAAGAATCCTGGCTGTGGAAAGA
TACCTAAAGGATCAACAGCTCCTGGGGATTTGGGGTTGCTCTGGAAAACTCATTTGCACCACTGCTGTGC
CTTGGAATGCTAGTTGGAGTAATAAATCTCTGGAACAGATTTGGAATCACACGACCTGGATGGAGTGGGA
CAGAGAAATTAACAATTACACAAGCTTAATACACTCCTTAATTGAAGAATCGCAAAACCAGCAAGAAAAG
AATGAACAAGAATTATTGGAATTAGATAAATGGGCAAGTTTGTGGAATTGGTTTAACATAACAAATTGGC
TGTGGTATATAAAATTATTCATAATGATAGTAGGAGGCTTGGTAGGTTTAAGAATAGTTTTTGCTGTACT
TTCTATAGTGAATAGAGTTAGGCAGGGATATTCACCATTATCGTTTCAGACCCACCTCCCAACCCCGAGG
GGACCCGACAGGCCCGAAGGAATAGAAGAAGAAGGTGGAGAGAGAGACAGAGACAGATCCATTCGATTAG
TGAACGGATCGGCACTGCGTGCGCCAATTCTGCAGACAAATGGCAGTATTCATCCACAATTTTAAAAGAA
AAGGGGGGATTGGGGGGTACAGTGCAGGGGAAAGAATAGTAGACATAATAGCAACAGACATACAAACTAA
AGAATTACAAAAACAAATTACAAAAATTCAAAATTTTCGGGTTTATTACAGGGACAGCAGAGATCCAGTT
TGGTTAATTAAGGTACCGAGGGCCTATTTCCCATGATTCCTTCATATTTGCATATACGATACAAGGCTGT
TAGAGAGATAATTAGAATTAATTTGACTGTAAACACAAAGATATTAGTACAAAATACGTGACGTAGAAAG
TAATAATTTCTTGGGTAGTTTGCAGTTTTAAAATTATGTTTTAAAATGGACTATCATATGCTTACCGTAA
CTTGAAAGTATTTCGATTTCTTGGCTTTATATATCTTGTGGAAAGGACGAAACACCGGCTGATACTGAGA
TACCATAGTTTTAGAGCTAGAAATAGCAAGTTAAAATAAGGCTAGTCCGTTATCAACTTGAAAAAGTGGC
ACCGAGTCGGTGCTTTTTTGAATTCGCTAGCTAGGTCTTGAAAGGAGTGGGAATTGGCTCCGGTGCCCGT
CAGTGGGCAGAGCGCACATCGCCCACAGTCCCCGAGAAGTTGGGGGGAGGGGTCGGCAATTGATCCGGTG
CCTAGAGAAGGTGGCGCGGGGTAAACTGGGAAAGTGATGTCGTGTACTGGCTCCGCCTTTTTCCCGAGGG
TGGGGGAGAACCGTATATAAGTGCAGTAGTCGCCGTGAACGTTCTTTTTCGCAACGGGTTTGCCGCCAGA
ACACAGGACCGGTTCTAGAGCGCTGCCACCATGGACAAGAAGTACAGCATCGGCCTGGACATCGGCACCA
ACTCTGTGGGCTGGGCCGTGATCACCGACGAGTACAAGGTGCCCAGCAAGAAATTCAAGGTGCTGGGCAA
CACCGACCGGCACAGCATCAAGAAGAACCTGATCGGAGCCCTGCTGTTCGACAGCGGCGAAACAGCCGAG
GCCACCCGGCTGAAGAGAACCGCCAGAAGAAGATACACCAGACGGAAGAACCGGATCTGCTATCTGCAAG
AGATCTTCAGCAACGAGATGGCCAAGGTGGACGACAGCTTCTTCCACAGACTGGAAGAGTCCTTCCTGGT
GGAAGAGGATAAGAAGCACGAGCGGCACCCCATCTTCGGCAACATCGTGGACGAGGTGGCCTACCACGAG
AAGTACCCCACCATCTACCACCTGAGAAAGAAACTGGTGGACAGCACCGACAAGGCCGACCTGCGGCTGA
TCTATCTGGCCCTGGCCCACATGATCAAGTTCCGGGGCCACTTCCTGATCGAGGGCGACCTGAACCCCGA
CAACAGCGACGTGGACAAGCTGTTCATCCAGCTGGTGCAGACCTACAACCAGCTGTTCGAGGAAAACCCC
ATCAACGCCAGCGGCGTGGACGCCAAGGCCATCCTGTCTGCCAGACTGAGCAAGAGCAGACGGCTGGAAA
ATCTGATCGCCCAGCTGCCCGGCGAGAAGAAGAATGGCCTGTTCGGAAACCTGATTGCCCTGAGCCTGGG
CCTGACCCCCAACTTCAAGAGCAACTTCGACCTGGCCGAGGATGCCAAACTGCAGCTGAGCAAGGACACC
TACGACGACGACCTGGACAACCTGCTGGCCCAGATCGGCGACCAGTACGCCGACCTGTTTCTGGCCGCCA
AGAACCTGTCCGACGCCATCCTGCTGAGCGACATCCTGAGAGTGAACACCGAGATCACCAAGGCCCCCCT
GAGCGCCTCTATGATCAAGAGATACGACGAGCACCACCAGGACCTGACCCTGCTGAAAGCTCTCGTGCGG
CAGCAGCTGCCTGAGAAGTACAAAGAGATTTTCTTCGACCAGAGCAAGAACGGCTACGCCGGCTACATTG
ACGGCGGAGCCAGCCAGGAAGAGTTCTACAAGTTCATCAAGCCCATCCTGGAAAAGATGGACGGCACCGA
GGAACTGCTCGTGAAGCTGAACAGAGAGGACCTGCTGCGGAAGCAGCGGACCTTCGACAACGGCAGCATC
CCCCACCAGATCCACCTGGGAGAGCTGCACGCCATTCTGCGGCGGCAGGAAGATTTTTACCCATTCCTGA
AGGACAACCGGGAAAAGATCGAGAAGATCCTGACCTTCCGCATCCCCTACTACGTGGGCCCTCTGGCCAG
GGGAAACAGCAGATTCGCCTGGATGACCAGAAAGAGCGAGGAAACCATCACCCCCTGGAACTTCGAGGAA
GTGGTGGACAAGGGCGCTTCCGCCCAGAGCTTCATCGAGCGGATGACCAACTTCGATAAGAACCTGCCCA
ACGAGAAGGTGCTGCCCAAGCACAGCCTGCTGTACGAGTACTTCACCGTGTATAACGAGCTGACCAAAGT
GAAATACGTGACCGAGGGAATGAGAAAGCCCGCCTTCCTGAGCGGCGAGCAGAAAAAGGCCATCGTGGAC
CTGCTGTTCAAGACCAACCGGAAAGTGACCGTGAAGCAGCTGAAAGAGGACTACTTCAAGAAAATCGAGT
GCTTCGACTCCGTGGAAATCTCCGGCGTGGAAGATCGGTTCAACGCCTCCCTGGGCACATACCACGATCT
GCTGAAAATTATCAAGGACAAGGACTTCCTGGACAATGAGGAAAACGAGGACATTCTGGAAGATATCGTG
CTGACCCTGACACTGTTTGAGGACAGAGAGATGATCGAGGAACGGCTGAAAACCTATGCCCACCTGTTCG
ACGACAAAGTGATGAAGCAGCTGAAGCGGCGGAGATACACCGGCTGGGGCAGGCTGAGCCGGAAGCTGAT
CAACGGCATCCGGGACAAGCAGTCCGGCAAGACAATCCTGGATTTCCTGAAGTCCGACGGCTTCGCCAAC
AGAAACTTCATGCAGCTGATCCACGACGACAGCCTGACCTTTAAAGAGGACATCCAGAAAGCCCAGGTGT
CCGGCCAGGGCGATAGCCTGCACGAGCACATTGCCAATCTGGCCGGCAGCCCCGCCATTAAGAAGGGCAT
CCTGCAGACAGTGAAGGTGGTGGACGAGCTCGTGAAAGTGATGGGCCGGCACAAGCCCGAGAACATCGTG
ATCGAAATGGCCAGAGAGAACCAGACCACCCAGAAGGGACAGAAGAACAGCCGCGAGAGAATGAAGCGGA
TCGAAGAGGGCATCAAAGAGCTGGGCAGCCAGATCCTGAAAGAACACCCCGTGGAAAACACCCAGCTGCA
GAACGAGAAGCTGTACCTGTACTACCTGCAGAATGGGCGGGATATGTACGTGGACCAGGAACTGGACATC
AACCGGCTGTCCGACTACGATGTGGACCATATCGTGCCTCAGAGCTTTCTGAAGGACGACTCCATCGACA
ACAAGGTGCTGACCAGAAGCGACAAGAACCGGGGCAAGAGCGACAACGTGCCCTCCGAAGAGGTCGTGAA
GAAGATGAAGAACTACTGGCGGCAGCTGCTGAACGCCAAGCTGATTACCCAGAGAAAGTTCGACAATCTG
ACCAAGGCCGAGAGAGGCGGCCTGAGCGAACTGGATAAGGCCGGCTTCATCAAGAGACAGCTGGTGGAAA
CCCGGCAGATCACAAAGCACGTGGCACAGATCCTGGACTCCCGGATGAACACTAAGTACGACGAGAATGA
CAAGCTGATCCGGGAAGTGAAAGTGATCACCCTGAAGTCCAAGCTGGTGTCCGATTTCCGGAAGGATTTC
CAGTTTTACAAAGTGCGCGAGATCAACAACTACCACCACGCCCACGACGCCTACCTGAACGCCGTCGTGG
GAACCGCCCTGATCAAAAAGTACCCTAAGCTGGAAAGCGAGTTCGTGTACGGCGACTACAAGGTGTACGA
CGTGCGGAAGATGATCGCCAAGAGCGAGCAGGAAATCGGCAAGGCTACCGCCAAGTACTTCTTCTACAGC
AACATCATGAACTTTTTCAAGACCGAGATTACCCTGGCCAACGGCGAGATCCGGAAGCGGCCTCTGATCG
AGACAAACGGCGAAACCGGGGAGATCGTGTGGGATAAGGGCCGGGATTTTGCCACCGTGCGGAAAGTGCT
GAGCATGCCCCAAGTGAATATCGTGAAAAAGACCGAGGTGCAGACAGGCGGCTTCAGCAAAGAGTCTATC
CTGCCCAAGAGGAACAGCGATAAGCTGATCGCCAGAAAGAAGGACTGGGACCCTAAGAAGTACGGCGGCT
TCGACAGCCCCACCGTGGCCTATTCTGTGCTGGTGGTGGCCAAAGTGGAAAAGGGCAAGTCCAAGAAACT
GAAGAGTGTGAAAGAGCTGCTGGGGATCACCATCATGGAAAGAAGCAGCTTCGAGAAGAATCCCATCGAC
TTTCTGGAAGCCAAGGGCTACAAAGAAGTGAAAAAGGACCTGATCATCAAGCTGCCTAAGTACTCCCTGT
TCGAGCTGGAAAACGGCCGGAAGAGAATGCTGGCCTCTGCCGGCGAACTGCAGAAGGGAAACGAACTGGC
CCTGCCCTCCAAATATGTGAACTTCCTGTACCTGGCCAGCCACTATGAGAAGCTGAAGGGCTCCCCCGAG
GATAATGAGCAGAAACAGCTGTTTGTGGAACAGCACAAGCACTACCTGGACGAGATCATCGAGCAGATCA
GCGAGTTCTCCAAGAGAGTGATCCTGGCCGACGCTAATCTGGACAAAGTGCTGTCCGCCTACAACAAGCA
CCGGGATAAGCCCATCAGAGAGCAGGCCGAGAATATCATCCACCTGTTTACCCTGACCAATCTGGGAGCC
CCTGCCGCCTTCAAGTACTTTGACACCACCATCGACCGGAAGAGGTACACCAGCACCAAAGAGGTGCTGG
ACGCCACCCTGATCCACCAGAGCATCACCGGCCTGTACGAGACACGGATCGACCTGTCTCAGCTGGGAGG
CGACAAGCGACCTGCCGCCACAAAGAAGGCTGGACAGGCTAAGAAGAAGAAAGATTACAAAGACGATGAC
GATAAGGGATCCGGCGCAACAAACTTCTCTCTGCTGAAACAAGCCGGAGATGTCGAAGAGAATCCTGGAC
CGATTGAACAAGATGGATTGCACGCAGGTTCTCCGGCCGCTTGGGTGGAGAGGCTATTCGGCTATGACTG
GGCACAACAGACAATCGGCTGCTCTGATGCCGCCGTGTTCCGGCTGTCAGCGCAGGGGCGCCCGGTTCTT
TTTGTCAAGACCGACCTGTCCGGTGCCCTGAATGAACTGCAGGACGAGGCAGCGCGGCTATCGTGGCTGG
CCACGACGGGCGTTCCTTGCGCAGCTGTGCTCGACGTTGTCACTGAAGCGGGAAGGGACTGGCTGCTATT
GGGCGAAGTGCCGGGGCAGGATCTCCTGTCATCTCACCTTGCTCCTGCCGAGAAAGTATCCATCATGGCT
GATGCAATGCGGCGGCTGCATACGCTTGATCCGGCTACCTGCCCATTCGACCACCAAGCGAAACATCGCA
TCGAGCGAGCACGTACTCGGATGGAAGCCGGTCTTGTCGATCAGGATGATCTGGACGAAGAGCATCAGGG
GCTCGCGCCAGCCGAACTGTTCGCCAGGCTCAAGGCGCGCATGCCCGACGGCGAGGATCTCGTCGTGACC
CATGGCGATGCCTGCTTGCCGAATATCATGGTGGAAAATGGCCGCTTTTCTGGATTCATCGACTGTGGCC
GGCTGGGTGTGGCGGACCGCTATCAGGACATAGCGTTGGCTACCCGTGATATTGCTGAAGAGCTTGGCGG
CGAATGGGCTGACCGCTTCCTCGTGCTTTACGGTATCGCCGCTCCCGATTCGCAGCGCATCGCCTTCTAT
CGCCTTCTTGACGAGTTCTTCTGAACGCGTTAAGTCGACAATCAACCTCTGGATTACAAAATTTGTGAAA
GATTGACTGGTATTCTTAACTATGTTGCTCCTTTTACGCTATGTGGATACGCTGCTTTAATGCCTTTGTA
TCATGCTATTGCTTCCCGTATGGCTTTCATTTTCTCCTCCTTGTATAAATCCTGGTTGCTGTCTCTTTAT
GAGGAGTTGTGGCCCGTTGTCAGGCAACGTGGCGTGGTGTGCACTGTGTTTGCTGACGCAACCCCCACTG
GTTGGGGCATTGCCACCACCTGTCAGCTCCTTTCCGGGACTTTCGCTTTCCCCCTCCCTATTGCCACGGC
GGAACTCATCGCCGCCTGCCTTGCCCGCTGCTGGACAGGGGCTCGGCTGTTGGGCACTGACAATTCCGTG
GTGTTGTCGGGGAAATCATCGTCCTTTCCTTGGCTGCTCGCCTGTGTTGCCACCTGGATTCTGCGCGGGA
CGTCCTTCTGCTACGTCCCTTCGGCCCTCAATCCAGCGGACCTTCCTTCCCGCGGCCTGCTGCCGGCTCT
GCGGCCTCTTCCGCGTCTTCGCCTTCGCCCTCAGACGAGTCGGATCTCCCTTTGGGCCGCCTCCCCGCGT
CGACTTTAAGACCAATGACTTACAAGGCAGCTGTAGATCTTAGCCACTTTTTAAAAGAAAAGGGGGGACT
GGAAGGGCTAATTCACTCCCAACGAAGACAAGATCTGCTTTTTGCTTGTACTGGGTCTCTCTGGTTAGAC
CAGATCTGAGCCTGGGAGCTCTCTGGCTAACTAGGGAACCCACTGCTTAAGCCTCAATAAAGCTTGCCTT
GAGTGCTTCAAGTAGTGTGTGCCCGTCTGTTGTGTGACTCTGGTAACTAGAGATCCCTCAGACCCTTTTA
GTCAGTGTGGAAAATCTCTAGCAGGGCCCGTTTAAACCCGCTGATCAGCCTCGACTGTGCCTTCTAGTTG
CCAGCCATCTGTTGTTTGCCCCTCCCCCGTGCCTTCCTTGACCCTGGAAGGTGCCACTCCCACTGTCCTT
TCCTAATAAAATGAGGAAATTGCATCGCATTGTCTGAGTAGGTGTCATTCTATTCTGGGGGGTGGGGTGG
GGCAGGACAGCAAGGGGGAGGATTGGGAAGACAATAGCAGGCATGCTGGGGATGCGGTGGGCTCTATGGC
TTCTGAGGCGGAAAGAACCAGCTGGGGCTCTAGGGGGTATCCCC
[124 nt withheld, positions 9495-9618]
C
[91 nt withheld, positions 9620-9710]
A
[49 nt withheld, positions 9712-9760]
CCTTTGACGTTGGAGTCCACGTTCTTT
[37 nt withheld, positions 9788-9824]
ACCCTATCTCGGTCTATTCTTTTGATTTATAAGGGATTTTGCCGATTTCGGCCTATTGGTTAAAAAATGA
GCTGATTTAACAAAAATTTAACGCGAATTAATTCTGTGGAATGTGTGTCAGTTAGGGTGTGGAAAGTCCC
CAGGCTCCCCAGCAGGCAGAAGTATGCAAAGCATGCATCTCAATTAGTCAGCAACCAGGTGTGGAAAGTC
CCCAGGCTCCCCAGCAGGCAGAAGTATGCAAAGCATGCATCTCAATTAGTCAGCAACCATAGTCCCGCCC
CTAACTCCGCCCATCCCGCCCCTAACTCCGCCCAGTTCCGCCCATTCTCCGCCCCATGGCTGACTAATTT
TTTTTATTTATGCAGAGGCCGAGGCCGCCTCTGCCTCTGAGCTATTCCAGAAGTAGTGAGGAGGCTTTTT
TGGAGGCCTAGGCTTTTGCAAAAAGCTCCCGGGAGCTTGTATATCCATTTTCGGATCTGATCAGCACGTG
TTGACAATTAATCATCGGCATAGTATATCGGCATAGTATAATACGACAAGGTGAGGAACTAAACCATGGC
CAAGTTGACCAGTGCCGTTCCGGTGCTCACCGCGCGCGACGTCGCCGGAGCGGTCGAGTTCTGGACCGAC
CGGCTCGGGTTCTCCCGGGACTTCGTGGAGGACGACTTCGCCGGTGTGGTCCGGGACGACGTGACCCTGT
TCATCAGCGCGGTCCAGGACCAGGTGGTGCCGGACAACACCCTGGCCTGGGTGTGGGTGCGCGGCCTGGA
CGAGCTGTACGCCGAGTGGTCGGAGGTCGTGTCCACGAACTTCCGGGACGCCTCCGGGCCGGCCATGACC
GAGATCGGCGAGCAGCCGTGGGGGCGGGAGTTCGCCCTGCGCGACCCGGCCGGCAACTGCGTGCACTTCG
TGGCCGAGGAGCAGGACTGACACGTGCTACGAGATTTCGATTCCACCGCCGCCTTCTATGAAAGGTTGGG
CTTCGGAATCGTTTTCCGGGACGCCGGCTGGATGATCCTCCAGCGCGGGGATCTCATGCTGGAGTTCTTC
GCCCACCCCAACTTGTTTATTGCAGCTTATAATGGTTACAAATAAAGCAATAGCATCACAAATTTCACAA
ATAAAGCATTTTTTTCACTGCATTCTAGTTGTGGTTTGTCCAAACTCATCAATGTATCTTATCATGTCTG
TATACCGTCGACCTCTAGCTAGAGCTTGGCGTAATCATGGTCATAGCTGTTTCCTGTGTGAAATTGTTAT
CCGCTCACAATTCCACACAACATACGAGCCGGAAGCATAAAGTGTAAAGCCTGGGGTGCCTAATGAGTGA
GCTAACTCACATTAATTGCGTTGCGCTCACTGCCCGCTTTCCAGTCGGGAAACCTGTCGTGCCAGCTGCA
TTAATGAATCGGCCAACGCGCGGGGAGAGGCGGTTTGCGTATTGGGCGCTCTTCCGCTTCCTCGCTCACT
GACTCGCTGCGCTCGGTCGTTCGGCTGCGGCGAGCGGTATCAGCTCACTCAAAGGCGGTAATACGGTTAT
CCACAGAATCAGGGGATAACGCAGGAAAGAACATGTGAGCAAAAGGCCAGCAAAAGGCCAGGAACCGTAA
AAAGGCCGCGTTGCTGGCGTTTTTCCATAGGCTCCGCCCCCCTGACGAGCATCACAAAAATCGACGCTCA
AGTCAGAGGTGGCGAAACCCGACAGGACTATAAAGATACCAGGCGTTTCCCCCTGGAAGCTCCCTCGTGC
GCTCTCCTGTTCCGACCCTGCCGCTTACCGGATACCTGTCCGCCTTTCTCCCTTCGGGAAGCGTGGCGCT
TTCTCATAGCTCACGCTGTAGGTATCTCAGTTCGGTGTAGGTCGTTCGCTCCAAGCTGGGCTGTGTGCAC
GAACCCCCCGTTCAGCCCGACCGCTGCGCCTTATCCGGTAACTATCGTCTTGAGTCCAACCCGGTAAGAC
ACGACTTATCGCCACTGGCAGCAGCCACTGGTAACAGGATTAGCAGAGCGAGGTATGTAGGCGGTGCTAC
AGAGTTCTTGAAGTGGTGGCCTAACTACGGCTACACTAGAAGAACAGTATTTGGTATCTGCGCTCTGCTG
AAGCCAGTTACCTTCGGAAAAAGAGTTGGTAGCTCTTGATCCGGCAAACAAACCACCGCTGGTAGCGGTG
GTTTTTTTGTTTGCAAGCAGCAGATTACGCGCAGAAAAAAAGGATCTCAAGAAGATCCTTTGATCTTTTC
TACGGGGTCTGACGCTCAGTGGAACGAAAACTCACGTTAAGGGATTTTGGTCATGAGATTATCAAAAAGG
ATCTTCACCTAGATCCTTTTAAATTAAAAATGAAGTTTTAAATCAATCTAAAGTATATATGAGTAAACTT
GGTCTGACAGTTACCAATGCTTAATCAGTGAGGCACCTATCTCAGCGATCTGTCTATTTCGTTCATCCAT
AGTTGCCTGACTCCCCGTCGTGTAGATAACTACGATACGGGAGGGCTTACCATCTGGCCCCAGTGCTGCA
ATGATACCGCGAGACCCACGCTCACCGGCTCCAGATTTATCAGCAATAAACCAGCCAGCCGGAAGGGCCG
AGCGCAGAAGTGGTCCTGCAACTTTATCCGCCTCCATCCAGTCTATTAATTGTTGCCGGGAAGCTAGAGT
AAGTAGTTCGCCAGTTAATAGTTTGCGCAACGTTGTTGCCATTGCTACAGGCATCGTGGTGTCACGCTCG
TCGTTTGGTATGGCTTCATTCAGCTCCGGTTCCCAACGATCAAGGCGAGTTACATGATCCCCCATGTTGT
GCAAAAAAGCGGTTAGCTCCTTCGGTCCTCCGATCGTTGTCAGAAGTAAGTTGGCCGCAGTGTTATCACT
CATGGTTATGGCAGCACTGCATAATTCTCTTACTGTCATGCCATCCGTAAGATGCTTTTCTGTGACTGGT
GAGTACTCAACCAAGTCATTCTGAGAATAGTGTATGCGGCGACCGAGTTGCTCTTGCCCGGCGTCAATAC
GGGATAATACCGCGCCACATAGCAGAACTTTAAAAGTGCTCATCATTGGAAAACGTTCTTCGGGGCGAAA
ACTCTCAAGGATCTTACCGCTGTTGAGATCCAGTTCGATGTAACCCACTCGTGCACCCAACTGATCTTCA
GCATCTTTTACTTTCACCAGCGTTTCTGGGTGAGCAAAAACAGGAAGGCAAAATGCCGCAAAAAAGGGAA
TAAGGGCGACACGGAAATGTTGAATACTCATACTCTTCCTTTTTCAATATTATTGAAGCATTTATCAGGG
TTATTGTCTCATGAGCGGATACATATTTGAATGTATTTAGAAAAATAAACAAATAGGGGTTCCGCGCACA
TTTCCCCGAAAAGTGCCACCTGAC
Features (pLannotate 1.2.2; 33 found; start..end, strand, type, name):
     31..83      -  misc_feature   bom (fragment): basis of mobility region from pBR322
    238..617     +  enhancer       CMV enhancer: human cytomegalovirus immediate early enhancer
    618..817     +  promoter       CMV promoter: human cytomegalovirus (CMV) immediate early promoter
    835..1015    +  LTR            5' LTR (truncated): truncated 5' long terminal repeat (LTR) from HIV-1
   1062..1187    +  misc_feature   HIV-1 Ψ: packaging signal of human immunodeficiency virus type 1
   1171..1534    +  CDS            HIV-1 gag (fragment): gag protein from human immunodeficiency virus 1; gag
   1680..1913    +  misc_feature   RRE: The Rev response element (RRE) of HIV-1 allows for Rev-dependent mRNA export from the nucleus to the cytoplasm.
   2290..2390    +  CDS            Rev (fragment): human immunodeficiency virus 1 (HIV-1) Rev protein; rev; enhances nuclear export of unspliced and incompletely spliced viral mRNAs
   2440..2557    +  misc_feature   cPPT/CTS: central polypurine tract and central termination sequence of HIV-1
   2608..2848    +  promoter       U6 promoter: RNA polymerase III promoter for human U6 snRNA
   2878..2953    +  misc_RNA       gRNA scaffold: guide RNA scaffold for the Streptococcus pyogenes CRISPR/Cas9 system
   2971..2989    +  CDS            small t antigen (fragment): SV40 (simian virus 40) small t antigen
   3015..3226    +  promoter       EF-1α core promoter: core promoter for human elongation factor EF-1α
   3251..7354    +  CDS            Cas9: Cas9 (Csn1) endonuclease from the Streptococcus pyogenes Type II CRISPR/Cas system generates RNA-guided double strand breaks in DNA
   7492..8284    +  CDS            NeoR/KanR (fragment): aminoglycoside phosphotransferase from Tn5; aph(3')-II (or nptII); confers resistance to neomycin, kanamycin, and G418 (Geneticin®)
   8300..8888    +  misc_feature   WPRE: woodchuck hepatitis virus posttranscriptional regulatory element
   8939..8958    +  misc_feature   cPPT/CTS (fragment): central polypurine tract and central termination sequence of HIV-1
   8960..9193    +  LTR            3' LTR (ΔU3): self-inactivating 3' long terminal repeat (LTR) from HIV-1
   9225..9449    +  polyA_signal   bGH poly(A) signal: bovine growth hormone polyadenylation signal
   9453..9474    +  promoter       SV40 promoter (fragment): SV40 enhancer and early promoter
   9495..9923    +  rep_origin     f1 ori (sequence partly withheld): f1 bacteriophage origin of replication; arrow indicates direction of (+) strand synthesis
   9937..10266   +  promoter       SV40 promoter: SV40 enhancer and early promoter
  10314..10361   +  promoter       EM7 promoter: synthetic bacterial promoter&nbsp
  10380..10754   +  CDS            BleoR: antibiotic-binding protein; Sh ble from Streptoalloteichus hindustanus; confers resistance to bleomycin, phleomycin, and Zeocin™
  10764..10889   +  CDS            ble (fragment): BLE_KLEPN - Experimental evidence at protein level: Swiss-Prot protein existence level 1. Binding protein with a strong affinity to the bleomycin family of antibiotics. Binds to CL990; an antimitotic-antibiotic compound. From Klebsiella pneumoniae.
  10884..11005   +  polyA_signal   SV40 poly(A) signal: SV40 polyadenylation signal
  11076..11098   -  protein_bind   lac operator (fragment): The lac repressor binds to the lac operator to inhibit transcription in E. coli. This inhibition can be relieved by adding lactose or isopropyl-β-D-thiogalactopyranoside (IPTG). lac repressor encoded by lacI
  11102..11132   -  promoter       lac promoter: promoter for the E. coli lac operon
  11147..11168   -  protein_bind   CAP binding site: CAP binding activates transcription in the presence of cAMP. E. coli catabolite activator protein
  11181..11273   -  CDS            lacI (fragment): lac repressor; lacI; The lac repressor binds to the lac operator to inhibit transcription in E. coli. This inhibition can be relieved by adding lactose or isopropyl-β-D-thiogalactopyranoside (IPTG).
  11456..12044   -  rep_origin     ori: high-copy-number ColE1/pMB1/pBR322/pUC origin of replication
  12215..13075   -  CDS            AmpR: β-lactamase; bla; confers resistance to ampicillin, carbenicillin, and related antibiotics
  13076..13180   -  promoter       AmpR promoter: bla
