[The description below was written by a language model from this plasmid's Addgene catalogue record and pLannotate feature annotations shown in this document.]
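Description:
pLentiCRISPRv2 Neo-MORC3_gRNA_1 is an all-in-one lentiviral CRISPR/Cas9 plasmid built on the pLentiCRISPRv2-Neo backbone and carrying a single guide RNA directed against human MORC3 (also known as NXP2, ZCW5 or ZCWCC3). It is propagated in E. coli through a high-copy ColE1/pUC-type origin with ampicillin selection from the bla gene. The backbone outside the viral region also contains an f1 origin and an SV40/EM7-driven bleomycin/Zeocin resistance cassette, which is not packaged into virus.

The transfer cassette has a third-generation, self-inactivating layout. A CMV enhancer/promoter fused to a truncated HIV-1 5' LTR drives production of the genomic RNA in packaging cells. It is followed by the Ψ packaging signal with a partial gag sequence, the RRE for Rev-dependent nuclear export, and the cPPT/CTS, which aids nuclear import. The cassette ends in a ΔU3 3' LTR backed by a bGH polyadenylation signal.

Within this frame, a human U6 RNA polymerase III promoter expresses the MORC3-targeting spacer, which lies in the gap between the promoter and the annotated S. pyogenes gRNA scaffold. An EF-1α core promoter drives S. pyogenes Cas9, followed downstream on the same strand by a neomycin phosphotransferase coding sequence. The element linking the two is not annotated. A WPRE enhances expression of this transcript.

Transduced mammalian cells can therefore be selected with G418 while expressing both nuclease and guide. The stated purpose is simply a gRNA against human MORC3, which is consistent with use for disrupting the gene. The "_1" suffix suggests it is one of several guides, though the record does not describe any others.
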