Addgene plasmid #235529: pLentiCRISPRv2 Neo-MORC3_gRNA_1
Purpose: gRNA against human MORC3
Depositing lab: Nicolas Manel. Depositing organization: Institut Curie. Publication: Centromeric DNA amplification triggered by viral proteins activates nuclear cGAS. Lahaye X, Tran Van P, Chakraborty C, Shmakova A, Cao NTB, Ferran H, Ait-Mohamed O, Maurin M, Waterfall JJ, Kaufer BB, Fischer P, Hennig T, Dolken L, Lomonte P, Fachinetti D, Manel N. Cell. 2025 May 29:S0092-8674(25)00556-2. doi: 10.1016/j.cell.2025.05.008. PubMed 40460826.
Backbone
  Vector backbone: pLentiCRISPRv2-Neo
  Vector type: Lentiviral
Growth in bacteria
  Bacterial resistance: Ampicillin, 100 μg/mL
  Growth temperature: 30°C
  Growth strain: NEB Stable
  Copy number: High Copy
Gene/Insert
  Gene/Insert name: MORC3
  gRNA/shRNA sequence: GCTGATACTGAGATACCATA
  Species: H. sapiens (human)
  Entrez Gene: MORC3 (a.k.a. NXP2, ZCW5, ZCWCC3)
  Cloning method: Restriction Enzyme; 5′ cloning site Unknown (unknown if destroyed)
Terms and licenses: Academic/Nonprofit Terms; Industry Terms: Not Available to Industry
How to cite: pLentiCRISPRv2 Neo-MORC3_gRNA_1 was a gift from Nicolas Manel (Addgene plasmid # 235529 ; http://n2t.net/addgene:235529 ; RRID:Addgene_235529)
